Addgene plasmid #139843: pLenti-XI-Neo-GST-Constitutively Active AMPK
Purpose: Lentiviral expression of GST-tagged Constitutively Active rat AMPK
Depositing lab: Jacob Corn. Depositing organization: University of California, Berkeley. Publication: A Genome-wide ER-phagy Screen Highlights Key Roles of Mitochondrial Metabolism and ER-Resident UFMylation. Liang JR, Lingeman E, Luong T, Ahmed S, Muhar M, Nguyen T, Olzmann JA, Corn JE. Cell. 2020 Mar 19;180(6):1160-1177.e20. doi: 10.1016/j.cell.2020.02.017. Epub 2020 Mar 10. PubMed 32160526.
Backbone
  Vector backbone: pLenti-X1-Neo
  Vector type: Lentiviral
  Selectable markers: Neomycin (select with G418)
Growth in bacteria
  Bacterial resistance: Ampicillin, 100 μg/mL
  Growth temperature: 37°C
  Growth strain: NEB Stable
  Copy number: High Copy
Gene/Insert
  Gene/Insert name: AMPK
  Species: R. norvegicus (rat)
  Entrez Gene: Prkaa2 (a.k.a. Ampk, Ampka2)
  Tag / fusion protein: GST (N terminal on insert)
  Cloning method: Gibson Cloning
Terms and licenses: Academic/Nonprofit Terms; Industry Terms: Not Available to Industry
How to cite: pLenti-XI-Neo-GST-Constitutively Active AMPK was a gift from Jacob Corn (Addgene plasmid # 139843 ; http://n2t.net/addgene:139843 ; RRID:Addgene_139843)
