[The description below was written by a language model from this plasmid's Addgene catalogue record and pLannotate feature annotations shown in this document.]
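Description:
pLenti-XI-Neo-GST-Constitutively Active AMPK is a lentiviral expression plasmid built on the pLenti-X1-Neo backbone for stable delivery of a GST-tagged, constitutively active AMPK catalytic subunit into mammalian cells. In bacteria it is maintained as a high-copy plasmid through a ColE1/pUC-type origin with ampicillin resistance. An f1 origin and an SV40 origin are also annotated. The viral portion has the layout of an HIV-1-derived transfer vector. An RSV promoter drives a truncated 5' LTR, followed by the Ψ packaging signal with a gag fragment, the Rev response element for Rev-dependent export of the genomic RNA, and the cPPT/CTS. A second truncated LTR and an SV40 polyadenylation signal close the cassette, so packaging functions must be supplied in trans.

Between attB1 and attB2 Gateway recombination scars, the human EF-1α promoter drives Schistosoma japonicum GST fused to the N terminus of the AMPK insert, which was introduced by Gibson cloning. The catalogue lists the insert as rat AMPK linked to Prkaa2. The automated annotation instead matches the roughly 860 bp coding segment to a fragment of a PRKAA1-type catalytic subunit, so the isoform assignment differs between the two sources. The short length of that match suggests a truncated protein, but the record does not state which change confers constitutive activity. A WPRE downstream of the insert enhances transcript expression. A separate mouse PGK promoter drives NeoR, allowing G418 selection of transduced cells. The construct serves to impose sustained AMPK signalling in target cells, and the GST tag allows detection or glutathione-based pull-down. The associated publication concerns a genome-wide ER-phagy screen highlighting mitochondrial metabolism.
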