Features (pLannotate 1.2.2; 33 found; start..end, strand, type, name):
     26..130     +  promoter       AmpR promoter: bla
    131..991     +  CDS            AmpR: β-lactamase; bla; confers resistance to ampicillin, carbenicillin, and related antibiotics
   1162..1750    +  rep_origin     ori: high-copy-number ColE1/pMB1/pBR322/pUC origin of replication
   1933..2025    +  CDS            lacI (fragment): lac repressor; lacI; The lac repressor binds to the lac operator to inhibit transcription in E. coli. This inhibition can be relieved by adding lactose or isopropyl-β-D-thiogalactopyranoside (IPTG).
   2038..2059    +  protein_bind   CAP binding site: CAP binding activates transcription in the presence of cAMP. E. coli catabolite activator protein
   2074..2104    +  promoter       lac promoter: promoter for the E. coli lac operon
   2108..2130    +  protein_bind   lac operator (fragment): The lac repressor binds to the lac operator to inhibit transcription in E. coli. This inhibition can be relieved by adding lactose or isopropyl-β-D-thiogalactopyranoside (IPTG). lac repressor encoded by lacI
   2173..2191    +  promoter       T3 promoter: promoter for bacteriophage T3 RNA polymerase
   2219..2445    +  promoter       RSV promoter: Rous sarcoma virus enhancer/promoter
   2446..2626    +  LTR            5' LTR (truncated): truncated 5' long terminal repeat (LTR) from HIV-1
   2673..2798    +  misc_feature   HIV-1 Ψ: packaging signal of human immunodeficiency virus type 1
   2782..3145    +  CDS            HIV-1 gag (fragment): gag protein from human immunodeficiency virus 1; gag
   3291..3524    +  misc_feature   RRE: The Rev response element (RRE) of HIV-1 allows for Rev-dependent mRNA export from the nucleus to the cytoplasm.
   3901..4001    +  CDS            Rev (fragment): human immunodeficiency virus 1 (HIV-1) Rev protein; rev; enhances nuclear export of unspliced and incompletely spliced viral mRNAs
   4020..4136    +  misc_feature   cPPT/CTS: central polypurine tract and central termination sequence of HIV-1
   4170..4194    +  protein_bind   attB1: mutant version of attB; recombination site for the Gateway® BP reaction BP Clonase™
   4209..4227    +  enhancer       CMV enhancer (fragment): human cytomegalovirus immediate early enhancer
   4252..4318    +  CDS            small t antigen (fragment): SV40 (simian virus 40) small t antigen
   4325..5503    +  promoter       EF-1α promoter: strong constitutive promoter for human elongation factor EF-1α
   5520..5538    +  promoter       T7 promoter: promoter for bacteriophage T7 RNA polymerase
   5587..6237    +  CDS            GST: glutathione S-transferase from Schistosoma japonicum
   6318..7181    +  CDS            PRKAA1 (fragment): AAPK1_PIG - Also known as AMPK1. Experimental evidence at protein level: Swiss-Prot protein existence level 1. Catalytic subunit of AMP-activated protein kinase (AMPK), an energy sensor protein kinase that plays a key role in regulating cellular energy metabolism. In response to reduction of intracellular ATP levels, AMPK activates energy-producing pathways and inhibits energy-consuming processes: inhibits protein, carbohydrate and lipid biosynthesis, as well as cell growth and proliferation. AMPK acts via direct phosphorylation of metabolic enzymes, and by longer-term effects via phosphorylat
   7241..7265    -  protein_bind   attB2: mutant version of attB; recombination site for the Gateway® BP reaction BP Clonase™
   7296..7884    +  misc_feature   WPRE: woodchuck hepatitis virus posttranscriptional regulatory element
   7935..8434    +  promoter       PGK promoter: mouse phosphoglycerate kinase 1 promoter
   8448..9251    +  CDS            NeoR/KanR: aminoglycoside phosphotransferase from Tn5; aph(3')-II (or nptII); confers resistance to neomycin, kanamycin, and G418 (Geneticin®)
   9325..9462    +  CDS            nef (fragment): NEF_HV1LA - Experimental evidence at protein level: Swiss-Prot protein existence level 1. Extracellular Nef protein targets CD4(+) T-lymphocytes for apoptosis by interacting with CXCR4 surface receptors. From Human immunodeficiency virus type 1 group M subtype B (isolate Lai) (HIV-1).
   9448..9628    +  LTR            5' LTR (truncated): truncated 5' long terminal repeat (LTR) from HIV-1
   9700..9821    +  polyA_signal   SV40 poly(A) signal: SV40 polyadenylation signal
   9861..9996    +  rep_origin     SV40 ori: SV40 origin of replication
  10017..10035   -  promoter       T7 promoter: promoter for bacteriophage T7 RNA polymerase
  10043..10198   +  CDS            lacZα (fragment): LacZα fragment of β-galactosidase; lacZ fragment
  10203..10631   +  rep_origin     f1 ori (sequence partly withheld): f1 bacteriophage origin of replication; arrow indicates direction of (+) strand synthesis
>Addgene plasmid #139843 | pLenti-XI-Neo-GST-Constitutively Active AMPK | addgene full sequence | sequence record 275616 | Addgene NGS Result
AGGTGGCACTTTTCGGGGAAATGTGCGCGGAACCCCTATTTGTTTATTTTTCTAAATACATTCAAATATG
TATCCGCTCATGAGACAATAACCCTGATAAATGCTTCAATAATATTGAAAAAGGAAGAGTATGAGTATTC
AACATTTCCGTGTCGCCCTTATTCCCTTTTTTGCGGCATTTTGCCTTCCTGTTTTTGCTCACCCAGAAAC
GCTGGTGAAAGTAAAAGATGCTGAAGATCAGTTGGGTGCACGAGTGGGTTACATCGAACTGGATCTCAAC
AGCGGTAAGATCCTTGAGAGTTTTCGCCCCGAAGAACGTTTTCCAATGATGAGCACTTTTAAAGTTCTGC
TATGTGGCGCGGTATTATCCCGTATTGACGCCGGGCAAGAGCAACTCGGTCGCCGCATACACTATTCTCA
GAATGACTTGGTTGAGTACTCACCAGTCACAGAAAAGCATCTTACGGATGGCATGACAGTAAGAGAATTA
TGCAGTGCTGCCATAACCATGAGTGATAACACTGCGGCCAACTTACTTCTGACAACGATCGGAGGACCGA
AGGAGCTAACCGCTTTTTTGCACAACATGGGGGATCATGTAACTCGCCTTGATCGTTGGGAACCGGAGCT
GAATGAAGCCATACCAAACGACGAGCGTGACACCACGATGCCTGTAGCAATGGCAACAACGTTGCGCAAA
CTATTAACTGGCGAACTACTTACTCTAGCTTCCCGGCAACAATTAATAGACTGGATGGAGGCGGATAAAG
TTGCAGGACCACTTCTGCGCTCGGCCCTTCCGGCTGGCTGGTTTATTGCTGATAAATCTGGAGCCGGTGA
GCGTGGGTCTCGCGGTATCATTGCAGCACTGGGGCCAGATGGTAAGCCCTCCCGTATCGTAGTTATCTAC
ACGACGGGGAGTCAGGCAACTATGGATGAACGAAATAGACAGATCGCTGAGATAGGTGCCTCACTGATTA
AGCATTGGTAACTGTCAGACCAAGTTTACTCATATATACTTTAGATTGATTTAAAACTTCATTTTTAATT
TAAAAGGATCTAGGTGAAGATCCTTTTTGATAATCTCATGACCAAAATCCCTTAACGTGAGTTTTCGTTC
CACTGAGCGTCAGACCCCGTAGAAAAGATCAAAGGATCTTCTTGAGATCCTTTTTTTCTGCGCGTAATCT
GCTGCTTGCAAACAAAAAAACCACCGCTACCAGCGGTGGTTTGTTTGCCGGATCAAGAGCTACCAACTCT
TTTTCCGAAGGTAACTGGCTTCAGCAGAGCGCAGATACCAAATACTGTTCTTCTAGTGTAGCCGTAGTTA
GGCCACCACTTCAAGAACTCTGTAGCACCGCCTACATACCTCGCTCTGCTAATCCTGTTACCAGTGGCTG
CTGCCAGTGGCGATAAGTCGTGTCTTACCGGGTTGGACTCAAGACGATAGTTACCGGATAAGGCGCAGCG
GTCGGGCTGAACGGGGGGTTCGTGCACACAGCCCAGCTTGGAGCGAACGACCTACACCGAACTGAGATAC
CTACAGCGTGAGCTATGAGAAAGCGCCACGCTTCCCGAAGGGAGAAAGGCGGACAGGTATCCGGTAAGCG
GCAGGGTCGGAACAGGAGAGCGCACGAGGGAGCTTCCAGGGGGAAACGCCTGGTATCTTTATAGTCCTGT
CGGGTTTCGCCACCTCTGACTTGAGCGTCGATTTTTGTGATGCTCGTCAGGGGGGCGGAGCCTATGGAAA
AACGCCAGCAACGCGGCCTTTTTACGGTTCCTGGCCTTTTGCTGGCCTTTTGCTCACATGTTCTTTCCTG
CGTTATCCCCTGATTCTGTGGATAACCGTATTACCGCCTTTGAGTGAGCTGATACCGCTCGCCGCAGCCG
AACGACCGAGCGCAGCGAGTCAGTGAGCGAGGAAGCGGAAGAGCGCCCAATACGCAAACCGCCTCTCCCC
GCGCGTTGGCCGATTCATTAATGCAGCTGGCACGACAGGTTTCCCGACTGGAAAGCGGGCAGTGAGCGCA
ACGCAATTAATGTGAGTTAGCTCACTCATTAGGCACCCCAGGCTTTACACTTTATGCTTCCGGCTCGTAT
GTTGTGTGGAATTGTGAGCGGATAACAATTTCACACAGGAAACAGCTATGACCATGATTACGCCAAGCGC
GCAATTAACCCTCACTAAAGGGAACAAAAGCTGGAGCTGCAAGCTTAATGTAGTCTTATGCAATACTCTT
GTAGTCTTGCAACATGGTAACGATGAGTTAGCAACATGCCTTACAAGGAGAGAAAAAGCACCGTGCATGC
CGATTGGTGGAAGTAAGGTGGTACGATCGTGCCTTATTAGGAAGGCAACAGACGGGTCTGACATGGATTG
GACGAACCACTGAATTGCCGCATTGCAGAGATATTGTATTTAAGTGCCTAGCTCGATACATAAACGGGTC
TCTCTGGTTAGACCAGATCTGAGCCTGGGAGCTCTCTGGCTAACTAGGGAACCCACTGCTTAAGCCTCAA
TAAAGCTTGCCTTGAGTGCTTCAAGTAGTGTGTGCCCGTCTGTTGTGTGACTCTGGTAACTAGAGATCCC
TCAGACCCTTTTAGTCAGTGTGGAAAATCTCTAGCAGTGGCGCCCGAACAGGGACTTGAAAGCGAAAGGG
AAACCAGAGGAGCTCTCTCGACGCAGGACTCGGCTTGCTGAAGCGCGCACGGCAAGAGGCGAGGGGCGGC
GACTGGTGAGTACGCCAAAAATTTTGACTAGCGGAGGCTAGAAGGAGAGAGATGGGTGCGAGAGCGTCAG
TATTAAGCGGGGGAGAATTAGATCGCGATGGGAAAAAATTCGGTTAAGGCCAGGGGGAAAGAAAAAATAT
AAATTAAAACATATAGTATGGGCAAGCAGGGAGCTAGAACGATTCGCAGTTAATCCTGGCCTGTTAGAAA
CATCAGAAGGCTGTAGACAAATACTGGGACAGCTACAACCATCCCTTCAGACAGGATCAGAAGAACTTAG
ATCATTATATAATACAGTAGCAACCCTCTATTGTGTGCATCAAAGGATAGAGATAAAAGACACCAAGGAA
GCTTTAGACAAGATAGAGGAAGAGCAAAACAAAAGTAAGACCACCGCACAGCAAGCGGCCGCTGATCTTC
AGACCTGGAGGAGGAGATATGAGGGACAATTGGAGAAGTGAATTATATAAATATAAAGTAGTAAAAATTG
AACCATTAGGAGTAGCACCCACCAAGGCAAAGAGAAGAGTGGTGCAGAGAGAAAAAAGAGCAGTGGGAAT
AGGAGCTTTGTTCCTTGGGTTCTTGGGAGCAGCAGGAAGCACTATGGGCGCAGCGTCAATGACGCTGACG
GTACAGGCCAGACAATTATTGTCTGGTATAGTGCAGCAGCAGAACAATTTGCTGAGGGCTATTGAGGCGC
AACAGCATCTGTTGCAACTCACAGTCTGGGGCATCAAGCAGCTCCAGGCAAGAATCCTGGCTGTGGAAAG
ATACCTAAAGGATCAACAGCTCCTGGGGATTTGGGGTTGCTCTGGAAAACTCATTTGCACCACTGCTGTG
CCTTGGAATGCTAGTTGGAGTAATAAATCTCTGGAACAGATTTGGAATCACACGACCTGGATGGAGTGGG
ACAGAGAAATTAACAATTACACAAGCTTAATACACTCCTTAATTGAAGAATCGCAAAACCAGCAAGAAAA
GAATGAACAAGAATTATTGGAATTAGATAAATGGGCAAGTTTGTGGAATTGGTTTAACATAACAAATTGG
CTGTGGTATATAAAATTATTCATAATGATAGTAGGAGGCTTGGTAGGTTTAAGAATAGTTTTTGCTGTAC
TTTCTATAGTGAATAGAGTTAGGCAGGGATATTCACCATTATCGTTTCAGACCCACCTCCCAACCCCGAG
GGGACCCGACAGGCCCGAAGGAATAGAAGAAGAAGGTGGAGAGAGAGACAGAGACAGATCCATTCGATTA
GTGAACGGATCTCGACGGTATCGGTTAACTTTTAAAAGAAAAGGGGGGATTGGGGGGTACAGTGCAGGGG
AAAGAATAGTAGACATAATAGCAACAGACATACAAACTAAAGAATTACAAAAACAAATTACAAAATTCAA
AATTTTATCGTCCAGTGTGGTGGAATTCTGCAGATATCAACAAGTTTGTACAAAAAAGCAGGCTCCACCA
TGGGAACCGACATTGATTATTGACTAGGCTTTTGCAAAAAGCTTTGCAAAGATGGATAAAGTTTTAAACA
GAGAGGAATCTTTGCAGCTAATGGACCTTCTAGGTCTTGAAAGGAGTGGGAATTGGCTCCGGTGCCCGTC
AGTGGGCAGAGCGCACATCGCCCACAGTCCCCGAGAAGTTGGGGGGAGGGGTCGGCAATTGAACCGGTGC
CTAGAGAAGGTGGCGCGGGGTAAACTGGGAAAGTGATGTCGTGTACTGGCTCCGCCTTTTTCCCGAGGGT
GGGGGAGAACCGTATATAAGTGCAGTAGTCGCCGTGAACGTTCTTTTTCGCAACGGGTTTGCCGCCAGAA
CACAGGTAAGTGCCGTGTGTGGTTCCCGCGGGCCTGGCCTCTTTACGGGTTATGGCCCTTGCGTGCCTTG
AATTACTTCCACCTGGCTGCAGTACGTGATTCTTGATCCCGAGCTTCGGGTTGGAAGTGGGTGGGAGAGT
TCGAGGCCTTGCGCTTAAGGAGCCCCTTCGCCTCGTGCTTGAGTTGAGGCCTGGCCTGGGCGCTGGGGCC
GCCGCGTGCGAATCTGGTGGCACCTTCGCGCCTGTCTCGCTGCTTTCGATAAGTCTCTAGCCATTTAAAA
TTTTTGATGACCTGCTGCGACGCTTTTTTTCTGGCAAGATAGTCTTGTAAATGCGGGCCAAGATCTGCAC
ACTGGTATTTCGGTTTTTGGGGCCGCGGGCGGCGACGGGGCCCGTGCGTCCCAGCGCACATGTTCGGCGA
GGCGGGGCCTGCGAGCGCGGCCACCGAGAATCGGACGGGGGTAGTCTCAAGCTGGCCGGCCTGCTCTGGT
GCCTGGCCTCGCGCCGCCGTGTATCGCCCCGCCCTGGGCGGCAAGGCTGGCCCGGTCGGCACCAGTTGCG
TGAGCGGAAAGATGGCCGCTTCCCGGCCCTGCTGCAGGGAGCTCAAAATGGAGGACGCGGCGCTCGGGAG
AGCGGGCGGGTGAGTCACCCACACAAAGGAAAAGGGCCTTTCCGTCCTCAGCCGTCGCTTCATGTGACTC
CACGGAGTACCGGGCGCCGTCCAGGCACCTCGATTAGTTCTCGAGCTTTTGGAGTACGTCGTCTTTAGGT
TGGGGGGAGGGGTTTTATGCGATGGAGTTTCCCCACACTGAGTGGGTGGAGACTGAAGTTAGGCCAGCTT
GGCACTTGATGTAATTCTCCTTGGAATTTGCCCTTTTTGAGTTTGGATCTTGGTTCATTCTCAAGCCTCA
GACAGTGGTTCAAAGTTTTTTTCTTCCATTTCAGGTGTCGTGAGGAATTAGCTTGGTACTAATACGACTC
ACTATAGGGAGACCCAAGCTGGCTAGGTAAGCTTGGTACCGAGCTCGGATCCATGGCCCCTATACTAGGT
TATTGGAAAATTAAGGGCCTTGTGCAACCCACTCGACTTCTTTTGGAATATCTTGAAGAAAAATATGAAG
AGCATTTGTATGAGCGCGATGAAGGTGATAAATGGCGAAACAAAAAGTTTGAATTGGGTTTGGAGTTTCC
CAATCTTCCTTATTATATTGATGGTGATGTTAAATTAACACAGTCTATGGCCATCATACGTTATATAGCT
GACAAGCACAACATGTTGGGTGGTTGTCCAAAAGAGCGTGCAGAGATTTCAATGCTTGAAGGAGCGGTTT
TGGATATTAGATACGGTGTTTCGAGAATTGCATATAGTAAAGACTTTGAAACTCTCAAAGTTGATTTTCT
TAGCAAGCTACCTGAAATGCTGAAAATGTTCGAAGATCGTTTATGTCATAAAACATATTTAAATGGTGAT
CATGTAACCCATCCTGACTTCATGTTGTATGACGCTCTTGATGTTGTTTTATACATGGACCCAATGTGCC
TGGATGCGTTCCCAAAATTAGTTTGTTTTAAAAAACGTATTGAAGCTATCCCACAAATTGATAAGTACTT
GAAATCCAGCAAGTATATAGCATGGCCTTTGCAGGGCTGGCAAGCCACGTTTGGTGGTGGCGACCATCCT
CCAAAATCGGATCTGGTTCCGCGTGGATCCACTAGTGGTACCATCGATGCGGCCGCTAATTCGGCACGAG
CCGAGAAGCAGAAGCACGACGGGCGGGTGAAGATCGGCCACTACATCCTGGGGGACACGCTGGGCGTCGG
CACCTTCGGGAAAGTGAAGGTGGGCAAGCACGAGTTGACTGGACATAAAGTTGCTGTGAAGATACTCAAC
CGGCAGAAGATTCGAAGCCTGGACGTGGTCGGGAAAATCCGCAGAGAGATCCAGAACCTGAAGCTTTTCA
GGCACCCTCATATAATCAAACTGTACCAGGTCATCAGTACACCGTCTGATATTTTCATGGTCATGGAATA
TGTCTCAGGAGGAGAGCTATTTGATTATATCTGTAAAAATGGAAGGTTGGACGAAAAGGAGAGTCGACGT
CTGTTCCAGCAGATCCTTTCTGGTGTGGACTATTGTCACAGGCATATGGTGGTCCACAGAGATTTGAAAC
CTGAAAACGTCCTGCTTGATGCACACATGAATGCAAAGATAGCCGACTTCGGTCTTTCAAACATGATGTC
AGATGGTGAATTTTTAAGAACGAGCTGTGGCTCGCCCAATTATGCTGCACCAGAAGTAATTTCAGGAAGA
TTGTACGCAGGCCCTGAAGTAGACATCTGGAGCAGCGGGGTCATTCTCTATGCTTTGCTGTGTGGAACTC
TCCCTTTTGATGATGACCACGTGCCAACTCTTTTTAAGAAGATATGTGACGGGATATTTTATACCCCTCA
GTATTTGAATCCCTCTGTAATAAGCCTTTTGAAGCATATGCTGCAGGTAGATCCTATGAAGAGGGCCACA
ATAAAAGATATCAGGGAACATGAATGGTTTAAGCAGGACCTTCCAAAATATCTCTTTCCTGAAGACCCGT
CTTATAGTTCAACCATGATTGATGATGAAGCCTTAAAAGAAGTGTGTGAGAAGTTCGAGTGCTCAGAGGA
GGAGGTCCTCAGCTGCCTGTACTAATCTAGACCCAGCTTTCTTGTACAAAGTGGTTGATATCCAGCACAG
TGGCGGCCGCTCGACAATCAACCTCTGGATTACAAAATTTGTGAAAGATTGACTGGTATTCTTAACTATG
TTGCTCCTTTTACGCTATGTGGATACGCTGCTTTAATGCCTTTGTATCATGCTATTGCTTCCCGTATGGC
TTTCATTTTCTCCTCCTTGTATAAATCCTGGTTGCTGTCTCTTTATGAGGAGTTGTGGCCCGTTGTCAGG
CAACGTGGCGTGGTGTGCACTGTGTTTGCTGACGCAACCCCCACTGGTTGGGGCATTGCCACCACCTGTC
AGCTCCTTTCCGGGACTTTCGCTTTCCCCCTCCCTATTGCCACGGCGGAACTCATCGCCGCCTGCCTTGC
CCGCTGCTGGACAGGGGCTCGGCTGTTGGGCACTGACAATTCCGTGGTGTTGTCGGGGAAGCTGACGTCC
TTTCCATGGCTGCTCGCCTGTGTTGCCACCTGGATTCTGCGCGGGACGTCCTTCTGCTACGTCCCTTCGG
CCCTCAATCCAGCGGACCTTCCTTCCCGCGGCCTGCTGCCGGCTCTGCGGCCTCTTCCGCGTCTTCGCCT
TCGCCCTCAGACGAGTCGGATCTCCCTTTGGGCCGCCTCCCCGCCTGGACCTGCAGGATTCTGCAGATAT
CCGGACTAGTGATCTAATTCTACCGGGTAGGGGAGGCGCTTTTCCCAAGGCAGTCTGGAGCATGCGCTTT
AGCAGCCCCGCTGGGCACTTGGCGCTACACAAGTGGCCTCTGGCCTCGCACACATTCCACATCCACCGGT
AGGCGCCAACCGGCTCCGTTCTTTGGTGGCCCCTTCGCGCCACCTTCTACTCCTCCCCTAGTCAGGAAGT
TCCCCCCCGCCCCGCAGCTCGCGTCGTGCAGGACGTGACAAATGGAAGTAGCACGTCTCACTAGTCTCGT
GCAGATGGACAGCACCGCTGAGCAATGGAAGCGGGTAGGCCTTTGGGGCAGCGGCCAATAGCAGCTTTGC
TCCTTCGCTTTCTGGGCTCAGAGGCTGGGAAGGGGTGGGTCCGGGGGCGGGCTCAGGGGCGGGCTCAGGG
GCGGGGCGGGCGCCCGAAGGTCCTCCGGAGGCCCGGCATTCTGCACGCTTCAAAAGCGCACGTCTGCCGC
GCTGTTCTCCTCTTCCTCATCTCCGGGCCTTTCGACCTGCAGCCAATATGGGATCGGCCATTGAACAAGA
TGGATTGCACGCAGGTTCTCCGGCCGCTTGGGTGGAGAGGCTATTCGGCTATGACTGGGCACAACAGACA
ATCGGCTGCTCTGATGCCGCCGTGTTCCGGCTGTCAGCGCAGGGGCGCCCGGTTCTTTTTGTCAAGACCG
ACCTGTCCGGTGCCCTGAATGAACTGCAGGACGAGGCAGCGCGGCTATCGTGGCTGGCCACGACGGGCGT
TCCTTGCGCAGCTGTGCTCGACGTTGTCACTGAAGCGGGAAGGGACTGGCTGCTATTGGGCGAAGTGCCG
GGGCAGGATCTCCTGTCATCTCACCTTGCTCCTGCCGAGAAAGTATCCATCATGGCTGATGCAATGCGGC
GGCTGCATACGCTTGATCCGGCTACCTGCCCATTCGACCACCAAGCGAAACATCGCATCGAGCGAGCACG
TACTCGGATGGAAGCCGGTCTTGTCGATCAGGATGATCTGGACGAAGAGCATCAGGGGCTCGCGCCAGCC
GAACTGTTCGCCAGGCTCAAGGCGCGCATGCCCGACGGCGAGGATCTCGTCGTGACCCATGGCGATGCCT
GCTTGCCGAATATCATGGTGGAAAATGGCCGCTTTTCTGGATTCATCGACTGTGGCCGGCTGGGTGTGGC
GGACCGCTATCAGGACATAGCGTTGGCTACCCGTGATATTGCTGAAGAGCTTGGCGGCGAATGGGCTGAC
CGCTTCCTCGTGCTTTACGGTATCGCCGCTCCCGATTCGCAGCGCATCGCCTTCTATCGCCTTCTTGACG
AGTTCTTCTGAACGCGTCGCCCGCCCCACGACCCGCAGCGCCCGACCGAAAGGAGCGCACGACCCCATGC
ATCTCGAGGGCCCGGTACCTTTAAGACCAATGACTTACAAGGCAGCTGTAGATCTTAGCCACTTTTTAAA
AGAAAAGGGGGGACTGGAAGGGCTAGCTCACTCCCAACGAAGACAAGATCTGCTTTTTGCTTGTACTGGG
TCTCTCTGGTTAGACCAGATCTGAGCCTGGGAGCTCTCTGGCTAACTAGGGAACCCACTGCTTAAGCCTC
AATAAAGCTTGCCTTGAGTGCTTCAAGTAGTGTGTGCCCGTCTGTTGTGTGACTCTGGTAACTAGAGATC
CCTCAGACCCTTTTAGTCAGTGTGGAAAATCTCTAGCAGTAGTAGTTCATGTCATCTTATTATTCAGTAT
TTATAACTTGCAAAGAAATGAATATCAGAGAGTGAGAGGAACTTGTTTATTGCAGCTTATAATGGTTACA
AATAAAGCAATAGCATCACAAATTTCACAAATAAAGCATTTTTTTCACTGCATTCTAGTTGTGGTTTGTC
CAAACTCATCAATGTATCTTATCATGTCTGGCTCTAGCTATCCCGCCCCTAACTCCGCCCATCCCGCCCC
TAACTCCGCCCAGTTCCGCCCATTCTCCGCCCCATGGCTGACTAATTTTTTTTATTTATGCAGAGGCCGA
GGCCGCCTCGGCCTCTGAGCTATTCCAGAAGTAGTGAGGAGGCTTTTTTGGAGGCCTAGGGACGTACCCA
ATTCGCCCTATAGTGAGTCGTATTACGCGCGCTCACTGGCCGTCGTTTTACAACGTCGTGACTGGGAAAA
CCCTGGCGTTACCCAACTTAATCGCCTTGCAGCACATCCCCCTTTCGCCAGCTGGCGTAATAGCGAAGAG
GCCCGCACCGATCGCCCTTCCCAACAGTTGCGCAGCCTGAATGGCGAATGGG
[124 nt withheld, positions 10203-10326]
C
[91 nt withheld, positions 10328-10418]
A
[49 nt withheld, positions 10420-10468]
CCTTTGACGTTGGAGTCCACGTTCTTT
[37 nt withheld, positions 10496-10532]
ACCCTATCTCGGTCTATTCTTTTGATTTATAAGGGATTTTGCCGATTTCGGCCTATTGGTTAAAAAATGA
GCTGATTTAACAAAAATTTAACGCGAATTTTAACAAAATATTAACGCTTACAATTT
